Addgene plasmid #29158: pEMS1356
Purpose: Expression of the eGFP reporter gene was not detected in the brain and eye.
Depositing lab: Elizabeth Simpson. Depositing organization: University of British Columbia. Publication: A regulatory toolbox of MiniPromoters to drive selective expression in the brain. Portales-Casamar E, Swanson DJ, Liu L, de Leeuw CN, Banks KG, Ho Sui SJ, Fulton DL, Ali J, Amirabbasi M, Arenillas DJ, Babyak N, Black SF, Bonaguro RJ, Brauer E, Candido TR, Castellarin M, Chen J, Chen Y, Cheng JC, Chopra V, Docking TR, Dreolini L, D'Souza CA, Flynn EK, Glenn R, Hatakka K, Hearty TG, Imanian B, Jiang S, Khorasan-zadeh S, Komljenovic I, Laprise S, Liao NY, Lim JS, Lithwick S, Liu F, Liu J, Lu M, McConechy M, McLeod AJ, Milisavljevic M, Mis J, O'Connor K, Palma B, Palmquist DL, Schmouth JF, Swanson MI, Tam B, Ticoll A, Turner JL, Varhol R, Vermeulen J, Watkins RF, Wilson G, Wong BK, Wong SH, Wong TY, Yang GS, Ypsilanti AR, Jones SJ, Holt RA, Goldowitz D, Wasserman WW, Simpson EM. Proc Natl Acad Sci U S A. 2010 Sep 21. 107(38):16589-94. 10.1073/pnas.1009158107 PubMed 20807748.
Backbone
  Vector backbone: pEMS1306
  Backbone size w/o insert (bp): 16454
  Vector type: Pleiades Promoter Project [sic, Pleaides Plieades]
Growth in bacteria
  Bacterial resistance: Ampicillin, 100 μg/mL
  Growth temperature: 37°C
  Growth strain: DH5alpha
  Growth instructions: DH10B
  Copy number: High Copy
Gene/Insert
  Gene/Insert name: Ple160 (alt names: PITX3; Pituitary homeobox 3)
  Species: H. sapiens (human)
  Insert size (bp): 2534
  Entrez Gene: PITX3 (a.k.a. ASGD1, ASMD, ASOD, CTPP4, CTRCT11, PTX3)
  Tag / fusion protein: EGFP-NLS (C terminal on backbone)
  Cloning method: Restriction Enzyme; 5′ cloning site FseI (unknown if destroyed); 3′ cloning site AscI (unknown if destroyed)
  Sequencing primers: 5′ Unknown
Terms and licenses: Academic/Nonprofit Terms; Industry Terms: Not Available to Industry
How to cite: pEMS1356 was a gift from Elizabeth Simpson (Addgene plasmid # 29158 ; http://n2t.net/addgene:29158 ; RRID:Addgene_29158)
