[The description below was written by a language model from this plasmid's Addgene catalogue record.]
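Description:
pEMS1356 is a Pleiades Promoter Project plasmid built on the large pEMS1306 backbone (about 16.5 kb without insert). It carries Ple160, a 2,534 bp human MiniPromoter designed from regulatory sequence of PITX3 (pituitary homeobox 3). The MiniPromoter was inserted by restriction cloning between FseI and AscI sites, placing it upstream of an EGFP-NLS reporter supplied by the backbone. In this arrangement the PITX3-derived element serves as the promoter. The nuclear localization signal concentrates the green fluorescent signal in the nuclei of any expressing cells, which makes individual positive cells easier to identify in tissue. The plasmid is maintained in E. coli as a high-copy construct under ampicillin selection. No feature table is provided, so the origin of replication and the other contents of the backbone, which account for most of its size, are not stated in the record.

The construct belongs to a collection of compact human regulatory elements tested for their ability to drive selective, region- or cell-type-specific expression in the brain. For Ple160 the recorded outcome is negative: eGFP reporter expression was not detected in the brain or the eye. pEMS1356 is therefore mainly useful as documentation of a tested PITX3 MiniPromoter design that did not give detectable expression in these tissues. It can also serve as a source of the Ple160 sequence or as a starting point for redesigning PITX3-based regulatory elements, rather than as a validated expression tool. The record does not describe how the construct was delivered into the animals in which expression was assessed.
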