>Addgene plasmid #29158 | pEMS1356 | addgene partial sequence | sequence record 39422 | EGFP-N 5'-CGTCGCCGTCCAGCTCGACCAG-3'
ACCATGGTGGCGGAAGTTCCTATACCTTTTGAAGAATAGGAACTTCGGCGCGCCAGACTCCCAGTAGCGG
CGGCTGCGGCGGCGATCTAGAGGGCAGGCAGGGGCCAGGGGCCGGGCACCCGGCCGGAGTGGGGGCCGCC
CCCCTGCTCCCGGGCCGCCTCTCCGCTCGGGCGCTCCTGGACTCTCGGAGGGAGTGAGCCTCACCGCGTA
CTGCCACCCCCAGCCGGCGCCCATTCACTTTATGGCAGACCAGGGCGCCCCCAGCCCGCCGCGGCGAGCC
GCGCGCGTCAGGCCCCGCCCCTTTCCAGCTGTCCTGCTGGGGCTCCGCCCTTTCCAGCTGTGGATCTCCA
GGCCCCGCCTTTGAGGGAGGGGTCTGGCCGGCGAGACGCCAAGAACCCCGCCCTCTGGCCAATCAGAAGC
GCTCTTCAGCAACTCGGCCGCGCCCCTCCCCACGTGGCAGAGACCGCGCTCCGGCTAGGACGCTTAGGCA
GAGCCAAGTGGGCGAGAGTAGAGTGGTCCCGGTAGCCACGGGTAAAAGGGATCGGCTGGCAGCGAAGTGG
GTTGGGCCGCTACCCCGAGGAAAGTGGATCGGCGCCAGGTGGGAAGGCGCACGGGGCCGCCGGGTCTCAG
C
