>Addgene plasmid #29158 | pEMS1356 | addgene partial sequence | sequence record 39424 | pEMS1307-fwd 5'-ccgcacgtctaagaaaccat-3'
AGGCGTATCACGAGGCCCTTTCGTCTTCAAGAATTAATTCCGATCATATTCAATAACCCTTAATGAATTC
GAGCTCCTAGGCCGGCCCCAAAGTGTTGAGATTACAGGTGTGAGCCACCACACCTGGCCACGATGCTCTA
GTGTAAAGCACCCATCAGATATCAGACGTGAAGAACCCCTCAGTAACTTCCTACACCTGCACATTGGGCT
TCTGGTCGGTGGGTCCAGCTGAGGATCTAGCCTCTATCACCCAAAGAGAGTCAGGGAAAGAGGATATACC
ATCATAGCACCTCTTTCCACATTACCTCAAAGCCATTTTCCTCTTCATTTGAAAACTGAGAGTTGGTGTC
CTGGGCCTGTCTCAGATTGAGAGGTCCTGGAAAGCCGATTGGAAAATCCTCTAAGTGGGCCAAAAATTTC
TGCTCGCCAATATCTACTTCTACATACCTCCAGAAATTCATCATTCTAAAAGCATGTGATTGTGCAATAG
AGATGGGGAGGAGAGAGATGACAATTCCCTAGTCCCTCCTAACCACTAATCATCATCTTACCAGGCAGAA
